>Addgene plasmid #19155 | pRetroSuper shAngptl4 puro | addgene full sequence | sequence record 129555 | Addgene NGS result
AGCGCCCAATACGCAAACCGCCTCTCCCCGCGCGTTGGCCGATTCATTAATGCAGCTGGCACGACAGGTT
TCCCGACTGGAAAGCGGGCAGTGAGCGCAACGCAATTAATGTGAGTTAGCTCACTCATTAGGCACCCCAG
GCTTTACACTTTATGCTTCCGGCTCGTATGTTGTGTGGAATTGTGAGCGGATAACAATTTCACAATTCTC
CCCAGCTCTTTCTGCGCTGTCCATAATGAACTATTTCAGGAGTATTGGAGTATGTGGATTCAAAACAGTG
GCTAATTGAGTCAGGATTACTTAATATTCGACTCCTACCCTCAGAATGTTGTTCTCCAACTTCAAGAAAC
TGTTACCCATGAAAGACCCCCGCTGACGGGTAGTCAATCACTCAGAGGAGACCCTCCCAAGGAACAGCGA
GACCACAAGTCGGATGCAACTGCAAGAGGGTTTATTGGATACACGGGTACCCGGGCGACGCAGTCTATCG
GAGGACTGGCGCGCCGAGTGAGGGGTTGTGGGCTCTTTTATTGAGCTCGGGGAGCAGAAGCGCGCGAACA
GAAGCGAGAAGCGAACTGATTGGTTAGTTCAAATAAGGCACAGGGTCATTTCAGGTCCTTGGGGCACCCT
GGAAACATCTGATGGTTCTCTAGCTTGCCAAACCTACAGGTGGGGTCTTTCATTCCCCCCTTTTTCTGGA
GACTAAATAAAATCTTTTATTTTATCGATGCATGGGGTCGTGCGCTCCTTTCGGTCGGGCGCTGCGGGTC
GTGGGGCGGGCGTCAGGCACCGGGCTTGCGGGTCATGCACCAGGTGCGCGGTCCTTCGGGCACCTCGACG
TCGGCGGTGACGGTGAAGCCGAGCCGCTCGTAGAAGGGGAGGTTGCGGGGCGCGGAGGTCTCCAGGAAGG
CGGGCACCCCGGCGCGCTCGGCCGCCTCCACTCCGGGGAGCACGACGGCGCTGCCCAGACCCTTGCCCTG
GTGGTCGGGCGAGACGCCGACGGTGGCCAGGAACCACGCGGGCTCCTTGGGCCGGTGCGGCGCCAGGAGG
CCTTCCATCTGTTGCTGCGCGGCCAGCCGGGAACCGCTCAACTCGGCCATGCGCGGGCCGATCTCGGCGA
ACACCGCCCCCGCTTCGACGCTCTCCGGCGTGGTCCAGACCGCCACCGCGGCGCCGTCGTCCGCGACCCA
CACCTTGCCGATGTCGAGCCCGACGCGCGTGAGGAAGAGTTCTTGCAGCTCGGTGACCCGCTCGATGTGG
CGGTCCGGATCGACGGTGTGGCGCGTGGCGGGGTAGTCGGCGAACGCGGCGGCGAGGGTGCGTACGGCCC
TGGGGACGTCGTCGCGGGTGGCGAGGCGCACCGTGGGCTTGTACTCGGTCATGGTAAGCTAGCTTGGGCT
GCAGGTCGAAAGGCCCGGAGATGAGGAAGAGGAGAACAGCGCGGCAGACGTGCGCTTTTGAAGCGTGCAG
AATGCCGGGCCTCCGGAGGACCTTCGGGCGCCCGCCCCGCCCCTGAGCCCGCCCCTGAGCCCGCCCCCGG
ACCCACCCCTTCCCAGCCTCTGAGCCCAGAAAGCGAAGGAGCAAAGCTGCTATTGGCCGCTGCCCCAAAG
GCCTACCCGCTTCCATTGCTCAGCGGTGCTGTCCATCTGCACGAGACTAGTGAGACGTGCTACTTCCATT
TGTCACGTCCTGCACGACGCGAGCTGCGGGGCGGGGGGGAACTTCCTGACTAGGGGAGGAGTAGAAGGTG
GCGCGAAGGGGCCACCAAAGAACGGAGCCGGTTGGCGCCTACCGGTGGATGTGGAATGTGTGCGAGGCCA
GAGGCCACTTGTGTAGCGCCAAGTGCCCAGCGGGGCTGCTAAAGCGCATGCTCCAGACTGCCTTGGGAAA
AGCGCCTCCCCTACCCGGTAGAATTCGAACGCTGACGTCATCAACCCGCTCCAAGGAATCGCGGGCCCAG
TGTCACTAGGCGGGAACACCCAGCGCGCGTGCGCCCTGGCAGGAAGATGGCTGTGAGGGACAGGGGAGTG
GCGCCCTGCAATATTTGCATGTCGCTATGTGTTCTGGGAAATCACCATAAACGTGAAATGTCTTTGGATT
TGGGAATCTTATAAGTTCTGTATGAGACCACAGATCCCCCAGCAGGATCCAGCAACTCTTCAAGAGAGAG
TTGCTGGATCCTGCTGTTTTTGGAAAAGCTTATCGATACCGTCGACCTCGAGAGATCGATCTAATTCCGG
CGCCTAGAGAAGGAGTGAGGGCTGGATAAAGGGAGGATCGAGGCGGGGTCGAACGAGGAGGTTCAAGGGG
GAGAGACGGGGCGGATGGAGGAAGAGGAGGCGGAGGCTTAGGGTGTACAAAGGGCTTGACCCAGGGAGGG
GGGTCAAAAGCCAAGGCTTCCCAGGTCACGATGTAGGGGACCTGGTCTGGGTGTCCATGCGGGCCAGGTG
AAAAGACCTTGATCTTAACCTGGGTGATGAGGTCTCGGTTAAAGGTGCCGTCTCGCGGCCATCCGACGTT
AAAGGTTGGCCATTCTGCAGAGCAGAAGGTAACCCAACGTCTCTTCTTGACATCTACCGACTGGTTGTGA
GCGATCCGCTCGACATCTTTCCAGTGACCTAAGGTCAAACTTAAGGGAGTGGTAACAGTCTGGCCCTAAT
TTTCAGACAAATACAGAAACACAGTCAGACAGAGACAACACAGAACGATGCTGCAGCGCTGCAGCAGACA
AGACGCGCGGCTTCGGTTCCAAACCGAAAGCAAAAATTCAGACGGAGGCGGGAACTGTTTTAGGTTCTCG
TCTCCTACCAGAACCACATATCCTGACGGGGTCGGATTCCACATCGACTCCCTTCCTCAGGTCGGGCCAC
AAAAACGGCCCCCAAAGTCCCTGGGACGTCTCCCAGGGTTGCGGCCGGGTGTTCAGAACTCGTCAGTTCC
ACCACGGGTCCGCCAGATACAGAGCTAGTTAGCTAACTAGTACAGACGCAGGCGCAAACATTAGATGCCG
GCACAAACACGCACAAAGACAGAGACAGACACGAAACGACCGCTGGCCAGCTTACCTCCCGGCGGGGGGG
TCGGTGGTCCCTGGGCAGGGGTCTCCAAATCTCGGTGGAACCTCCAAATGAAAGACCCCCGAGGTGGGCA
GTCAATCAATCTGAGGAGACCCTCCCAAGGATCAGCGAGTCCACGATTCGGATGCAAACAGCAAGAGGCT
TTATTGGGAATACGGGTACCCGGGCGACGCAGTCTATCGGAGGACTGGCGCGCCGAGTGAGGGGTTGTGG
GCTCTTTTATTGAGCTCGGGGAGCAGAAGCGCGCGAACAGAAGCGAGAAGCGAACTGATTGGTTAGTTCA
AATAAGGCACAGGGTCATTTCAGGTCCTTGGGGCACCCTGGAAACATCTGATGGTTCTCTAGAAACTGCT
GAGGGCGGGACCGCATCTGGGGACCATCTGTTCTTGGCCCTGAGCCGGGGCAGGAACTGCTTACCACAGA
TATCCTGTTTGGCCCATATTCTGCTGTCTCTCTGTTCCTAACCTTGATCTGAACTTCTCTATTCTCAGTT
ATGTATTTTCCATGCCTTGCAAAATGGCGTTACTTAAGCTAGCTTGCCAAACCTACAGGTGGGGTCTTTC
ATTCCCCCCTTTTTCTGGAGACTAAATAAAATCTTTTATTTTATCTATGGCTCGTACTCTATAGGCTTCA
GCTGGTGATATTGTTGAGTCAAAACTAGAGCCTGGACCACTGATATCCTGTCTTTAACAAATTGGACTAA
TCGCCTCTACGCCGGACGCATCGTGGCCGGCATCACCGGCGCCACAGGTGCGGTTGCTGGCGCCTATATC
GCCGACATCACCGATGGGGAAGATCGGGCTCGCCACTTCGGGCTCATGAGCGCTTGTTTCGGCGTGGGTA
TGGTGGCAGGCCCCGTGGCCGGGGGACTGTTGGGCGCCATCTCCTTGCATGCACCATTCCTTGCGCCGTC
GTTTTACAACGTCGTGACTGGGAAAACCCTGGCGTTACCCAACTTAATCGCCTTGCAGCACATCCCCCTT
TCGCCAGCTGGCGTAATAGCGAAGAGGCCCGCACCGATCGCCCTTCCCAACAGTTGCGCAGCCTGAATGG
CGAATGGCGCCTGATGCGGTATTTTCTCCTTACGCATCTGTGCGGTATTTCACACCGCATATGGTGCACT
CTCAGTACAATCTGCTCTGATGCCGCATAGTTAAGCCAGCCCCGACACCCGCCAACACCCGCTGACGCGC
CCTGACGGGCTTGTCTGCTCCCGGCATCCGCTTACAGACAAGCTGTGACCGTCTCCGGGAGCTGCATGTG
TCAGAGGTTTTCACCGTCATCACCGAAACGCGCGAGACGAAAGGGCCTCGTGATACGCCTATTTTTATAG
GTTAATGTCATGATAATAATGGTTTCTTAGACGTCAGGTGGCACTTTTCGGGGAAATGTGCGCGGAACCC
CTATTTGTTTATTTTTCTAAATACATTCAAATATGTATCCGCTCATGAGACAATAACCCTGATAAATGCT
TCAATAATATTGAAAAAGGAAGAGTATGAGTATTCAACATTTCCGTGTCGCCCTTATTCCCTTTTTTGCG
GCATTTTGCCTTCCTGTTTTTGCTCACCCAGAAACGCTGGTGAAAGTAAAAGATGCTGAAGATCAGTTGG
GTGCACGAGTGGGTTACATCGAACTGGATCTCAACAGCGGTAAGATCCTTGAGAGTTTTCGCCCCGAAGA
ACGTTTTCCAATGATGAGCACTTTTAAAGTTCTGCTATGTGGCGCGGTATTATCCCGTATTGACGCCGGG
CAAGAGCAACTCGGTCGCCGCATACACTATTCTCAGAATGACTTGGTTGAGTACTCACCAGTCACAGAAA
AGCATCTTACGGATGGCATGACAGTAAGAGAATTATGCAGTGCTGCCATAACCATGAGTGATAACACTGC
GGCCAACTTACTTCTGACAACGATCGGAGGACCGAAGGAGCTAACCGCTTTTTTGCACAACATGGGGGAT
CATGTAACTCGCCTTGATCGTTGGGAACCGGAGCTGAATGAAGCCATACCAAACGACGAGCGTGACACCA
CGATGCCTGTAGCAATGGCAACAACGTTGCGCAAACTATTAACTGGCGAACTACTTACTCTAGCTTCCCG
GCAACAATTAATAGACTGGATGGAGGCGGATAAAGTTGCAGGACCACTTCTGCGCTCGGCCCTTCCGGCT
GGCTGGTTTATTGCTGATAAATCTGGAGCCGGTGAGCGTGGGTCTCGCGGTATCATTGCAGCACTGGGGC
CAGATGGTAAGCCCTCCCGTATCGTAGTTATCTACACGACGGGGAGTCAGGCAACTATGGATGAACGAAA
TAGACAGATCGCTGAGATAGGTGCCTCACTGATTAAGCATTGGTAACTGTCAGACCAAGTTTACTCATAT
ATACTTTAGATTGATTTAAAACTTCATTTTTAATTTAAAAGGATCTAGGTGAAGATCCTTTTTGATAATC
TCATGACCAAAATCCCTTAACGTGAGTTTTCGTTCCACTGAGCGTCAGACCCCGTAGAAAAGATCAAAGG
ATCTTCTTGAGATCCTTTTTTTCTGCGCGTAATCTGCTGCTTGCAAACAAAAAAACCACCGCTACCAGCG
GTGGTTTGTTTGCCGGATCAAGAGCTACCAACTCTTTTTCCGAAGGTAACTGGCTTCAGCAGAGCGCAGA
TACCAAATACTGTTCTTCTAGTGTAGCCGTAGTTAGGCCACCACTTCAAGAACTCTGTAGCACCGCCTAC
ATACCTCGCTCTGCTAATCCTGTTACCAGTGGCTGCTGCCAGTGGCGATAAGTCGTGTCTTACCGGGTTG
GACTCAAGACGATAGTTACCGGATAAGGCGCAGCGGTCGGGCTGAACGGGGGGTTCGTGCACACAGCCCA
GCTTGGAGCGAACGACCTACACCGAACTGAGATACCTACAGCGTGAGCTATGAGAAAGCGCCACGCTTCC
CGAAGGGAGAAAGGCGGACAGGTATCCGGTAAGCGGCAGGGTCGGAACAGGAGAGCGCACGAGGGAGCTT
CCAGGGGGAAACGCCTGGTATCTTTATAGTCCTGTCGGGTTTCGCCACCTCTGACTTGAGCGTCGATTTT
TGTGATGCTCGTCAGGGGGGCGGAGCCTATGGAAAAACGCCAGCAACGCGGCCTTTTTACGGTTCCTGGC
CTTTTGCTGGCCTTTTGCTCACATGTTCTTTCCTGCGTTATCCCCTGATTCTGTGGATAACCGTATTACC
GCCTTTGAGTGAGCTGATACCGCTCGCCGCAGCCGAACGACCGAGCGCAGCGAGTCAGTGAGCGAGGAAG
CGGAAG
Features (pLannotate 1.2.2; 21 found; start..end, strand, type, name):
      2..94      +  CDS            lacI (fragment): lac repressor; lacI; The lac repressor binds to the lac operator to inhibit transcription in E. coli. This inhibition can be relieved by adding lactose or isopropyl-β-D-thiogalactopyranoside (IPTG).
    107..128     +  protein_bind   CAP binding site: CAP binding activates transcription in the presence of cAMP. E. coli catabolite activator protein
    143..173     +  promoter       lac promoter: promoter for the E. coli lac operon
    181..197     +  protein_bind   lac operator: The lac repressor binds to the lac operator to inhibit transcription in E. coli. This inhibition can be relieved by adding lactose or isopropyl-β-D-thiogalactopyranoside (IPTG). lac repressor encoded by lacI
    359..653     -  LTR            3' LTR (ΔU3) (fragment): self-inactivating 3' long terminal repeat (LTR) from Moloney murine leukemia virus
    650..684     -  LTR            3' LTR (ΔU3) (fragment): self-inactivating 3' long terminal repeat (LTR) from Moloney murine leukemia virus
    783..1382    -  CDS            PuroR: puromycin N-acetyltransferase; pac from Streptomyces alboniger; confers resistance to puromycin
   1407..1906    -  promoter       PGK promoter: mouse phosphoglycerate kinase 1 promoter
   1917..2131    +  promoter       H1 promoter: human H1 RNA promoter
   2196..2222    +  misc_feature   MCS (fragment): pBluescript multiple cloning site
   2239..2655    -  CDS            gag (truncated): truncated Moloney murine leukemia virus (MMLV) gag gene lacking the start codon
   2722..3063    -  misc_feature   MESV Ψ: packaging signal of murine embryonic stem cell virus
   3127..3643    -  LTR            5' LTR: 5' long terminal repeat from murine embryonic stem cell virus
   3685..3783    -  CDS            env (fragment): murine leukemia virus gPr80 envelope polyprotein precursor; env; proteolytically cleaved into gp70SU and p15TM subunits
   3784..3985    +  CDS            TcR (fragment): tetracycline efflux protein; tet; confers resistance to tetracycline
   3985..4134    +  CDS            lacZα (fragment): LacZα fragment of β-galactosidase; lacZ fragment
   4140..4239    -  misc_feature   bom (fragment): basis of mobility region from pBR322
   4341..4376    -  CDS            rop (fragment): Rop protein, which maintains plasmids at low copy number; rop
   4471..4575    +  promoter       AmpR promoter: bla
   4576..5436    +  CDS            AmpR: β-lactamase; bla; confers resistance to ampicillin, carbenicillin, and related antibiotics
   5607..6195    +  rep_origin     ori: high-copy-number ColE1/pMB1/pBR322/pUC origin of replication
