[The description below was written by a language model from this plasmid's Addgene catalogue record and pLannotate feature annotations shown in this document.]
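Description:
pRetroSuper shAngptl4 puro is a retroviral RNAi vector built on the pRetroSuper-Puro backbone and designed to knock down human angiopoietin-like 4 (ANGPTL4) stably in mammalian cells. It is propagated in E. coli as a high-copy plasmid through a ColE1/pUC-type origin, with ampicillin selection provided by the bla gene and its own promoter. The annotation also picks up short remnants of lacI, lac promoter/operator, lacZα, tetracycline resistance, bom and rop, which are non-functional leftovers of earlier cloning vectors in the backbone.

The proviral unit is flanked by a murine embryonic stem cell virus 5' LTR and a self-inactivating (ΔU3) Moloney murine leukemia virus 3' LTR. It carries the MESV Ψ packaging signal and a truncated gag segment lacking its start codon, which support encapsidation of the genomic RNA when the plasmid is introduced into a packaging cell line that supplies the viral proteins in trans.

Within the provirus, a human H1 RNA polymerase III promoter drives a 64 bp hairpin insert containing a 19-nucleotide ANGPTL4 targeting sequence. The insert was cloned between BglII (destroyed) and HindIII sites. In the feature table the H1 cassette lies in the opposite orientation to the viral transcript. A separate mouse PGK promoter expresses puromycin N-acetyltransferase, so transduced cells can be selected with puromycin. Because the U3 deletion is copied to both LTRs after integration, LTR-driven transcription is reduced, leaving the internal H1 and PGK promoters to operate.

The associated publication concerns TGFβ priming of breast tumours for lung metastasis seeding through ANGPTL4, consistent with use of this construct for loss-of-function studies of that gene in tumour cells.
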