Addgene plasmid #19155: pRetroSuper shAngptl4 puro
Depositing lab: Joan Massague. Depositing organization: Memorial Sloan-Kettering Cancer Center. Publication: TGFbeta primes breast tumors for lung metastasis seeding through angiopoietin-like 4. Padua D, Zhang XH, Wang Q, Nadal C, Gerald WL, Gomis RR, Massague J. Cell. 2008 Apr 4. 133(1):66-77. 10.1016/j.cell.2008.01.046 PubMed 18394990.
Backbone
  Vector backbone: pRetroSuper-Puro
  Backbone size w/o insert (bp): 6400
  Vector type: Mammalian Expression, Retroviral, RNAi
  Selectable markers: Puromycin
Growth in bacteria
  Bacterial resistance: Ampicillin, 100 μg/mL
  Growth temperature: 37°C
  Growth strain: DH5alpha
  Copy number: High Copy
Gene/Insert
  Gene/Insert name: small hairpin RNA against angiopoietin-like 4 (alt name: ANGPTL4, ANGPTL2, ARP4, FIAF, HFARP, NL2, PGAR, pp1158)
  Species: H. sapiens (human)
  Insert size (bp): 64
  Entrez Gene: ANGPTL4 (a.k.a. ARP4, FIAF, HARP, HFARP, NL2, PGAR, TGQTL, UNQ171, pp1158)
  Cloning method: Restriction Enzyme; 5′ cloning site BglII (destroyed during cloning); 3′ cloning site HindIII (not destroyed)
  Sequencing primers: 5′ pBABE 5'
Resource information
  A portion of this plasmid was derived from a plasmid made by: David Padua
Terms and licenses: Academic/Nonprofit Terms; Industry Terms: Not Available to Industry
Depositor comments: 19nt targeting sequence - 5'- GAGGCAGAGTGGACTATTT -3' (ANGPTL4)
How to cite: pRetroSuper shAngptl4 puro was a gift from Joan Massague (Addgene plasmid # 19155)
