>Addgene plasmid #19155 | pRetroSuper shAngptl4 puro | addgene partial sequence | sequence record 24493 | pBABE-5
CTCGATGATGATCTCTCGAGGTCGACGGTATCGATAAGCTTTTCCAAAAACAGCAGGATCCAGCAACTCT
CTCTTGAAGAGTTGCTGGATCCTGCTGGGGGATCTGTGGTCTCATACAGAACTTATAAGATTCCCAAATC
CAAAGACATTTCACGTTTATGGTGATTTCCCAGAACACATAGCGACATGCAAATATTGCAGGGCGCCACT
CCCCTGTCCCTCACAGCCATCTTCCTGCCAGGGCGCACGCGCGCTGGGTGTTCCCGCCTAGTGACACTGG
GCCCGCGATTCCTTGGAGCGGGTTGATGACGTCAGCGTTCGAATTCTACCGGGTAGGGGAGGCGCTTTTC
CCAAGGCAGTCTGGAGCATGCGCTTTAGCAGCCCCGCTGGGCACTTGGCGCTACACAAGTGGCCTCTGGC
CTCGCACACATTCCACATCCACCGGTAGGCGCCAACCGGCTCCGTTCTTTGGTGGCCCCTTCGCGCCACC
TTCTACTCCTCCCCTAGTCAGGAAGTTCCCCCCCGCCCCGCAGCTCGCGTCGTGCAGGACGTGACAAATG
GAAGTAGCACGTCTCACTAGTCTCGTGCAGATGGACAGCACCGCTGAGCAATGGAAGCGGGTAGGCCTTT
GGGGCAGCGGCCAATAGCAGCTTTGCTCCTTCGCTTTCTGGGCTCAGAGGCTGGGAGGNNNNTGGGTCCG
GGGGCGGGCTCAGGGGGGGCTCAGTGGCGGGGCGGGCGCCCGAAGGTCCTCCGGAGNCCGGCATTCTGCA
CGCTTCAAAAGCGCACGTCTGCCGCGCTGTTCTCCTCTTCCTCATCTCCGGG
